>Addgene plasmid #109612 | actc1b-mKate2-rab23 | addgene full sequence | sequence record 224768 | Addgene NGS Result
GCAAGTTTGTACAAAAAAGCAGGCTGCCACCATGGTGAGCGAGCTGATTAAGGAGAACATGCACATGAAG
CTGTACATGGAGGGCACCGTGAACAACCACCACTTCAAGTGCACATCCGAGGGCGAAGGCAAGCCCTACG
AGGGCACCCAGACCATGAGAATCAAGGCGGTCGAGGGCGGCCCTCTCCCCTTCGCCTTCGACATCCTGGC
TACCAGCTTCATGTACGGCAGCAAAACCTTCATCAACCACACCCAGGGCATCCCCGACTTCTTTAAGCAG
TCCTTCCCCGAGGGCTTCACATGGGAGAGAGTCACCACATACGAAGACGGGGGCGTGCTGACCGCTACCC
AGGACACCAGCCTCCAGGACGGCTGCCTCATCTACAACGTCAAGATCAGAGGGGTGAACTTCCCATCCAA
CGGCCCTGTGATGCAGAAGAAAACACTCGGCTGGGAGGCCTCCACCGAGACCCTGTACCCCGCTGACGGC
GGCCTGGAAGGCAGAGCCGACATGGCCCTGAAGCTCGTGGGCGGGGGCCACCTGATCTGCAACTTGAAGA
CCACATACAGATCCAAGAAACCCGCTAAGAACCTCAAGATGCCCGGCGTCTACTATGTGGACAGAAGACT
GGAAAGAATCAAGGAGGCCGACAAAGAGACCTACGTCGAGCAGCACGAGGTGGCTGTGGCCAGATACTGC
GACCTCCCTAGCAAACTGGGGCACAGAGACCCAGCTTTCTTGTACAAAGTGGTGCTGGAGGAGGACATGG
AGGTGGCCATCAAGGTGGTGGTGGTGGGAAACGGAGCGGTGGGCAAGTCCAGCATGATCCAGAGGTACTG
CAAGGGCATCTTCACCAAGGACTACAAGAAGACCATCGGCGTGGACTTTCTGGAGAGGCAGATCATAGTG
AACGGCGAGGACGTCAGACTGATGTTGTGGGACACGGCGGGGCAGGAGGAGTTTGATGCCATCACTAAAG
CTTATTACAGAGGAGCTCAGGCCTGTGTGCTGGTTTTCTCCACCACCGACAGAGAGTCATTCGAGGCCAT
CAGCAGCTGGAAGGAGAAGGTGGAGATGGAGGTGGGCGACATTCCCACTGTCCTGGTGCAGAACAAAATC
GACCTGCTGGACGACACCGTCATCAAGAATGAAGAGGCTGAAGGTCTTGCTAAAAGGCTGAAGTTGAGAT
TCTACCGGACGTCAGTGAAGGAGGATCTGAATGTCAATGAAGTTTTTAAGTATCTAGCTGACAAATATCT
GCAGCGACTCAAGCAGCAGTCAGCGGAGGAGACGGATATCATTCACACATCCAGCAATAAAATAGGCGTC
TTCAACACAACAGGCAGCGGTCATCCAAACCAGAACAGCAGCGATTTGAATGGCCGAGAGATCGTAAACC
TGCGACCAAACAAGCAGCGGACGAAGAAAACGAAAAACCCCTTCGGCAGCTGCAGACTCCTGTAGCAACT
TTATTATACATAGTTGATAATTCACTGGCCGTCGTTTTACGGTACCATCGATGATGATCCAGACATGATA
AGATACATTGATGAGTTTGGACAAACCACAACTAGAATGCAGTGAAAAAAATGCTTTATTTGTGAAATTT
GTGATGCTATTGCTTTATTTGTAACCATTATAAGCTGCAATAAACAAGTTAACAACAACAATTGCATTCA
TTTTATGTTTCAGGTTCAGGGGGAGGTGTGGGAGGTTTTTTAAAGCAAGTAAAACCTCTACAAATGTGGT
ATGGCTGATTATGATCCTCTAGATCAGATCTGCGAAGATACGGCCACGGGTGCTCTTGATCCTGTGGCTG
ATTTTGGACTGTGCTGCTCGCAGCTGCTGATGAATCACATACTTCCTCCATTTTCTTCCACTGATTGACT
GTTATAATTTCCCTAATTTCCAGGTCAAGGTGCTGTGCATTGTGGTAATAGATGTGACATGACGTCACTT
CCAAAGGACCAATGAACATGTCTGACCAATTTCATATAATGTGAAAACGATTTTCATAGGCAGAATAAAT
AACATTTAAATTAAACTGGGCATCAGCGCAATTCAATTGGTTTGGTAATAGCAAGGGAAAATAGAATGAA
GTGATCTCCAAAAAATAAGTACTTTTTGACTGTAAATAAAATTGTAAGGAGTAAAAAGTACTTTTTTTTC
TAAAAAAATGTAATTAAGTAAAAGTAAAAGTATTGATTTTTAATTGTACTCAAGTAAAGTAAAAATCCCC
AAAAATAATACTTAAGTACAGTAATCAAGTAAAATTACTCAAGTACTTTACACCTCTGGTTCTTGACCCC
CTACCTTCAGCAAGCCCAGCAGATCCACTAGTTCTAGAGCGGCCGCCACCGCGGTGGAGCTCCAGCTTTT
GTTCCCTTTAGTGAGGGTTAATTGCGCGCTTGGCGTAATCATGGTCATAGCTGTTTCCTGTGTGAAATTG
TTATCCGCTCACAATTCCACACAACATACGAGCCGGAAGCATAAAGTGTAAAGCCTGGGGTGCCTAATGA
GTGAGCTAACTCACATTAATTGCGTTGCGCTCACTGCCCGCTTTCCAGTCGGGAAACCTGTCGTGCCAGC
TGCATTAATGAATCGGCCAACGCGCGGGGAGAGGCGGTTTGCGTATTGGGCGCTCTTCCGCTTCCTCGCT
CACTGACTCGCTGCGCTCGGTCGTTCGGCTGCGGCGAGCGGTATCAGCTCACTCAAAGGCGGTAATACGG
TTATCCACAGAATCAGGGGATAACGCAGGAAAGAACATGTGAGCAAAAGGCCAGCAAAAGGCCAGGAACC
GTAAAAAGGCCGCGTTGCTGGCGTTTTTCCATAGGCTCCGCCCCCCTGACGAGCATCACAAAAATCGACG
CTCAAGTCAGAGGTGGCGAAACCCGACAGGACTATAAAGATACCAGGCGTTTCCCCCTGGAAGCTCCCTC
GTGCGCTCTCCTGTTCCGACCCTGCCGCTTACCGGATACCTGTCCGCCTTTCTCCCTTCGGGAAGCGTGG
CGCTTTCTCATAGCTCACGCTGTAGGTATCTCAGTTCGGTGTAGGTCGTTCGCTCCAAGCTGGGCTGTGT
GCACGAACCCCCCGTTCAGCCCGACCGCTGCGCCTTATCCGGTAACTATCGTCTTGAGTCCAACCCGGTA
AGACACGACTTATCGCCACTGGCAGCAGCCACTGGTAACAGGATTAGCAGAGCGAGGTATGTAGGCGGTG
CTACAGAGTTCTTGAAGTGGTGGCCTAACTACGGCTACACTAGAAGAACAGTATTTGGTATCTGCGCTCT
GCTGAAGCCAGTTACCTTCGGAAAAAGAGTTGGTAGCTCTTGATCCGGCAAACAAACCACCGCTGGTAGC
GGTGGTTTTTTTGTTTGCAAGCAGCAGATTACGCGCAGAAAAAAAGGATCTCAAGAAGATCCTTTGATCT
TTTCTACGGGGTCTGACGCTCAGTGGAACGAAAACTCACGTTAAGGCATTTTGGTCATGAGATTATCAAA
AAGGATCTTCACCTAGATCCTTTTAAATTAAAAATGAAGTTTTAAATCAATCTAAAGTATATATGAGTAA
ACTTGGTCTGACAGTTACCAATGCTTAATCAGTGAGGCACCTATCTCAGCGATCTGTCTATTTCGTTCAT
CCATAGTTGCCTGACTCCCCGTCGTGTAGATAACTACGATACGGGAGGGCTTACCATCTGGCCCCAGTGC
TGCAATGATACCGCGAGACCCACGCTCACCGGCTCCAGATTTATCAGCAATAAACCAGCCAGCCGGAAGG
GCCGAGCGCAGAAGTGGTCCTGCAACTTTATCCGCCTCCATCCAGTCTATTAATTGTTGCCGGGAAGCTA
GAGTAAGTAGTTCGCCAGTTAATAGTTTGCGCAACGTTGTTGCCATTGCTACAGGCATCGTGGTGTCACG
CTCGTCGTTTGGTATGGCTTCATTCAGCTCCGGTTCCCAACGATCAAGGCGAGTTACATGATCCCCCATG
TTGTGCAAAAAAGCGGTTAGCTCCTTCGGTCCTCCGATCGTTGTCAGAAGTAAGTTGGCCGCAGTGTTAT
CACTCATGGTTATGGCAGCACTGCATAATTCTCTTACTGTCATGCCATCCGTAAGATGCTTTTCTGTGAC
TGGTGAGTACTCAACCAAGTCATTCTGAGAATAGTGTATGCGGCGACCGAGTTGCTCTTGCCCGGCGTCA
ATACGGGATAATACCGCGCCACATAGCAGAACTTTAAAAGTGCTCATCATTGGAAAACGTTCTTCGGGGC
GAAAACTCTCAAGGATCTTACCGCTGTTGAGATCCAGTTCGATGTAACCCACTCGTGCACCCAACTGATC
TTCAGCATCTTTTACTTTCACCAGCGTTTCTGGGTGAGCAAAAACAGGAAGGCAAAATGCCGCAAAAAAG
GGAATAAGGGCGACACGGAAATGTTGAATACTCATACTCTTCCTTTTTCAATATTATTGAAGCATTTATC
AGGGTTATTGTCTCATGAGCGGATACATATTTGAATGTATTTAGAAAAATAAACAAATAGGGGTTCCGCG
CACATTTCCCCGAAAAGTGCCACCTAAATTGTAAGCGTTAATATTTTGTTAAAATTCGCGTTAAATTTTT
GTTAAATCAGCTCATTTTTTAACCAATAGGCCGAAATCGGCAAAATCCCTTATAAATCAAAAGAATAGAC
CGAGATAGGGT
[37 nt withheld, positions 4702-4738]
AAAGAACGTGGACTCCAACGTCAAAGG
[32 nt withheld, positions 4766-4797]
GCTGGCTAAGAACTCATCAGCCTCCCCGGTCCATCTACCCACGTACCAATGCACCAATTGGCCACAATGA
CGGCTACTACATGGTGCCATTCCTTCCTCTTTATAGGAATGGAGACTACCTCCTGTCCAACAATGCTCTT
GGATACGAGTACGCCTACCTGTTGGACCCAGGTCATTGCACAACACCAGAAATGCCCTCTGATCTGCAAA
AGACGTGAATATCTGTTCAGACACCCATATCCACTCTGTTCCACACAGGTCAGAGGTTTGTCCAGGAGTT
CTTGACAGAGGTGTAAAAAGTACTCAAAAATTTTACTCAAGTGAAAGTACAAGTACTTAGGGAAAATTTT
ACTCAATTAAAAGTAAAAGTATCTGGCTAGAATCTTACTTGAGTAAAAGTAAAAAAGTACTCCATTAAAA
TTGTACTTGAGTATTAAGGAAGTAAAAGTAAAAGCAAGAAAGAAAACTAGAGATTCTTGTTTAAGCTTTT
AATCTCAAAAAACATTAAATGAAATGCATACAAGGTTTTATCCTGCTTTAGAACTGTTTGTATTTAATTA
TCAAACTATAAGACAGACAATCTAATGCCAGTACACGCTACTCAAAGTTGTAAAACCTCAGATTTAACTT
CAGTAGAAGCTGATTCTCAAAATTGTTAGTGTCAAGCCTAGCTCTTTTGGGGCTGAAAAGCAATCCTGCA
GTGCTGAAAAGCCTCTCACAGGCAGCCGATGCGGGAAGAGGTGTATTAGTCTTGATAGAGAGGCTGCAAA
TAGCAGGAAACGTGAGCAGAGACTCCCTGGTGTCTGAAACACAGGCCAGATGGGCCCTCGAGCAGGAAAC
AGCTATGACCATGATTACGCCAAGCTATCAACTTTGTATAGAAAAGTTGGCACGCGCAGATTCCGTGTGG
GCCTGGTAATATCTTACCATTTTAAGCTATTTTAAGATTAGGGAAAAAAATTAAATAAAACTACTTTAAA
ATTACTTTCCTTAAAAAGCAACATATTTATTTAGTTTTTGTTTAACTGGCTCAAGATTGTAATATTTTAC
TTTTACATGTTTTTTTAAGTACCTAAATGTGTTCAAAAGTAAAGTATGTTATTGTTTTTTTTTTTTAATG
TTAGCTAAGCTTTAAATTGTAATATATTACTTTTAAAAGTGACTTTTTAAAAATGTAAATAAAAAAGTAA
CTATAAATGTGTAATGCATGTTATTTCTGTGGGTTTTTAATTTTCATCTCAACTGGGCTTACAATTTTAA
CATAATAAAAATCAAATCAAATCAAATCAGGCCCTTATTTGTCACATACACTCTTGTATACTGAAATAAA
CTAAATGTTGAGAAAAATTTAAATACACCAAAATAACGCATACCTTTTTTGTAATTACCTAAGTAAAACA
TTTAGTTCCTTTTTTAAGTGACTCAAGATTGTAATCTATTAATTGTAAAAGATAAAACTAGTGATCAATC
TGACGTGCTTCTATGCAGCCTGTGAGATTAATTGTGATGTTTAATTATTAAACAATTTAAATGGATCAAA
CATTTCACATGTGCTTATTGTGTCCAACAAAACCAGCAGAAGCACTTAAAAATATTGCATGACAACATGA
GTTTTTAATGTAAATTATATATACTTCCTAAACGAAGTTAATCATATTTCTAAAATAATAATGTCATTGA
AATATTTAAATAAATGATAAGCTTTAGTTGATTCAACATAAAATTGAAAGCAATAAGGACTTTTTTTTTT
TACAGCGGTGAAGCAAAAGCATGTAATAATCATATAATATAATAAATAAATAAATAAATAATGGCTCTTG
GTGCAAATATGAACACTTTAAATAAATATAGAATAAATATGATCAATAAGTCATAACGATGTGTTTTATG
TTGATTATAATTTAAACATGTTTCTAACGCAAGTTTTAAAAACTGTTTTAAAGTATTATTTTAAGTTATA
AGATCAATTTGACTCAACATTTTGTAGTGAAAATATGTTGTGTAAAATTAATATAATATACACTATAAAA
ATGCAGGGTTCCACACAATACATTAATGTTGTCCCAACACAAATCGATTAAGTTAACAAATATATGTGGA
TTGAACATAAAAAATTAAGTTGTCCCAATGAAATCTCAAGAATTGTGTTGTTTCAGCTCATTTTAAATAA
GTAGTTTTAACAAGTAAAAAATAACATATTTTTGAGTGTGTATATATATATATTACAAAATATAATAATA
TAAAATGTAAAAGATATAAACCATGCTACATATATTTAAGAGCTATTTTGCACATTACTTTTTTGCAAGC
CATTTTAGTGTTTTTTTTACAAATATATATTAGCTAAATATACAATATCTTAAATATACAATTAATCAGA
CATGCAATTAATGCATTTAACCTACATAAAAATACATGATCAACATATGTTTTATGCTGATTACAACTAA
ATCAAACGTAATGAAATTAATTTATAAAAGCGATTTAAATATGTCAATATTTTAAGTTAAAATCACTTGA
AACCTACTATAAATGAACTTAAATTAAAAAAATCTCCTTTAATTCCAATGCAACAGTGTTGTTTTTTCAG
CTGAGGACCCCCGGTGCAGATGGTTGGCCCCCGGCCCGCTATTCTAAGGAAGCCTTTCTTAATTTTAGGG
CGGCGCTGCATGCGCTCAGATCAGATTCACGGGTGGAGAGGGTTATTTTCTCTTTTTTATTTTTTCTTGC
CTGCTCATATTTGGGCCTGTGTGAACCCCAGGCTCCGCCTCGGCCCCCAGGAGCCGCTCTTATTTAAAGG
GGATCCTCGCCTTCAGTCTTCGTCCCAGTGGAAGCATCAGTCTTGTGATAACAACTTGGTGAGTCCTACA
GACCAGCGCTCGACTCTAGGCTTTAAATGCATTGATTTCTCTGGATTAGCTACCGGGAGAGTTTTAACTT
TGCTTATTAGTCTTGTGCTCGAACTGCTAGGTTTAAAGAGTGTTTTCTCTAATGCATGCATGAAGCGACA
GCTGAAAACCAGAAATAGAGCGTTTGTCCTCCTGTTAAACTCTAGCCTTTCTTTGGCATTTGTCAGTCCG
AGTCTTCAGCTGCCGGCAGGAGATTGGGTTTCAGTAACACTTGCTGAGCACAAACTACACGTGCTTTCTT
CAGATTTAATTCATTATTAATCATTCTAGATTTAAATGATGTTCTTACTCATTGCTGATTATTTTAGCCT
TGCGGAGCAGATTAAATGAGCACGTGTTTCATTAAGATTGATTTAAATATAATTAATATTTCACCACTGT
AGTTTTAAAATTGCCTTCTAAGTCATGGTTGATTTTTAATAGGTATCGGCTCTAATTAGATTACTATTTT
GGTTTTTAAATGTTATTTCTATTTCATTTGTAGGCTCGTTTTTAATGTGATTTTATTAGATTCTAGTTTT
AAAATCATCTCTTAGCCTTAATGAGCAGACTGAATGAACATGTTTCATTAAGATTAACTTCATTATAATG
AATTATTTAATCATTCTAGTGGGTTATAAATCAGCTCTATTTAAATTAATTGTCGTGTTTATTTCTATTT
AATTTTTGATTATTTTTTCAGGGTCGTTTTTATGTGATTTTTTCCCGTTTCTAATTTTAAACTAATTGTT
TGATTTTTATATGATTCGACTCTTTTTAAATGAATTGTTTTGCTTTTTTTATTGAGCATATATATATTAT
ACAATTTCAATCAACAATTGTTGTGCTTTTTAAATGTTGTTTCTATTTCATTTCTAGGGTCGATTTTATT
CGATTCTAGTTTTAAAATCGTGATTTTTAACTTCTAACCTTACTGAGCAGACTGAATGAACATGTTTCAT
CAAGATTAACTTCATTATAGTTAATTATTGAATCGTGCTAGTGGTTTATAAATCAGCTCTATTTAAATTA
ATCATCATCATTATTTCTATTTAATTTTTATTATTTCTTTAGGATTATTTTTATGTGATTTTTTTCACGT
TCTAGTTTTAAACTCAATGCTCATTACTGCTCACCCTTGCTGAGCAGTCTTTCGTTAAGATTAAATTAAT
TAATAACCATTCTAGTTTTAAAACAGTGTCTTAAGGCATAGCTGATATTTTACAAGTTTACTATTTAATA
TATCTCCTTTCTTTTTTTAGGGTCGATTTCATCTGATTTGATTAATTTTTATTATCTTCACTAAGCTTTT
TGTTCTAGGTTTTATTCTCAGTATTATTACTGTTATATTTGAACTGAATTTCTCCTCATAGTTTATTCAT
TTTATTTATTTATTTTTTGTTTATTCGCTATTTTGTATTTTAGTTTTTAATTAGAAATTTTATTAGAATC
GTTTTGAACTAGTTTTTATGCACTCTAACATTAATATTAAATCATAACTATTATTTTTATTATAATTTAT
TTGTGTTTATCTTTTTGTGTAGCTTTCATGTGTTTTTATTTTAGTTTTATTATGTTTGCATTGAATTTTT
TGGACTAGTTTATATAACGATATACAGAAAAGCCATGACAACAAATGTTTTTATAATACCTATTAAGTAT
AAGCTAATCAGATTTCCACTATTCTGTTCAAAGTTAACATTATTAGCCATTCTGATGGATCATTTGACAT
TTGTCATATGTCTTTATGAACACTGCTCTTTCAGATGCCACTTTTAAAGCTGTTTTTTACAGTAAATGAA
CGTTTATTATTATGACATTATTTCCTAAGGCCTCTAGAGTACAGCAGGATGTGGCGTGTGCATTACCGTG
TAATTATGCTGACTGTAAATGTGCATTTATAGACTGTCAGCATGTCTGACTGTGCGCTGTTGTGATTGGT
CCTGCACAGACCAAG
Features (pLannotate 1.2.2; 21 found; start..end, strand, type, name):
      2..22      +  protein_bind   attB1: mutant version of attB; core recombination site for the Gateway® BP reaction BP Clonase™
     32..727     +  CDS            mKate2: mKate2 is a basic (constitutively fluorescent) red fluorescent protein published in 2009, derived from Entacmaea quadricolor. It is reported to be a rapidly-maturing monomer with moderate acid sensitivity.
    729..753     -  protein_bind   attB2: mutant version of attB; recombination site for the Gateway® BP reaction BP Clonase™
    755..1453    +  CDS            RAB23: RAB23_HUMAN - Experimental evidence at protein level: Swiss-Prot protein existence level 1. The small GTPases Rab are key regulators of intracellular membrane trafficking, from the formation of transport vesicles to their fusion with membranes. Rabs cycle between an inactive GDP-bound form and an active GTP-bound form that is able to recruit to membranes different set of downstream effectors directly responsible for vesicle formation, movement, tethering and fusion. Together with SUFU, prevents nuclear import of GLI1, and thereby inhibits GLI1 transcription factor activity. Regulates GLI1 in d
   1466..1486    -  protein_bind   attB3: mutant version of attB; core recombination site for the Gateway® BP reaction BP Clonase™
   1490..1510    +  CDS            lacZα (fragment): LacZα fragment of β-galactosidase; lacZ fragment
   1526..1660    -  polyA_signal   SV40 poly(A) signal: SV40 polyadenylation signal
   1683..1766    -  CDS            large T antigen (fragment): large T antigen from SV40 (simian virus 40)
   2332..2372    -  misc_feature   MCS (fragment): pBluescript multiple cloning site
   2385..2403    -  promoter       T3 promoter: promoter for bacteriophage T3 RNA polymerase
   2448..2464    -  protein_bind   lac operator: The lac repressor binds to the lac operator to inhibit transcription in E. coli. This inhibition can be relieved by adding lactose or isopropyl-β-D-thiogalactopyranoside (IPTG). lac repressor encoded by lacI
   2472..2502    -  promoter       lac promoter: promoter for the E. coli lac operon
   2517..2538    -  protein_bind   CAP binding site: CAP binding activates transcription in the presence of cAMP. E. coli catabolite activator protein
   2551..2643    -  CDS            lacI (fragment): lac repressor; lacI; The lac repressor binds to the lac operator to inhibit transcription in E. coli. This inhibition can be relieved by adding lactose or isopropyl-β-D-thiogalactopyranoside (IPTG).
   2826..3414    -  rep_origin     ori: high-copy-number ColE1/pMB1/pBR322/pUC origin of replication
   3585..4445    -  CDS            AmpR: β-lactamase; bla; confers resistance to ampicillin, carbenicillin, and related antibiotics
   4446..4550    -  promoter       AmpR promoter: bla
   4576..4797    -  rep_origin     M13 ori (fragment) (sequence partly withheld): M13 bacteriophage origin of replication; arrow indicates direction of (+) strand synthesis
   4797..5084    +  CDS            tyr (fragment) (sequence partly withheld): TYRO_ORYLA - Also known as tyro. Experimental evidence at transcript level: Swiss-Prot protein existence level 2. This is a copper-containing oxidase that functions in the formation of pigments such as melanins and other polyphenolic compounds. From Oryzias latipes (Japanese rice fish) (Japanese killifish).
   5666..5686    +  protein_bind   attB4: mutant version of attB; core recombination site for the Gateway® BP reaction BP Clonase™
   6587..6603    -  promoter       copia promoter (fragment): strong promoter from the Drosophila transposable element copia (Sinclair et al., 1986)
