[The description below was written by a language model from this plasmid's Addgene catalogue record and pLannotate feature annotations shown in this document.]
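Description:
actc1b-mKate2-rab23 is a zebrafish expression plasmid assembled by multisite Gateway cloning, designed to drive muscle-specific expression of zebrafish rab23 fused at its N terminus to the red fluorescent protein mKate2. The catalogue lists pDONR p2R-p3 as the backbone, which is the donor vector used to make the 3' entry clone carrying rab23. However, the sequenced 9.6 kb plasmid has the layout of a completed expression clone rather than an entry clone. It contains attB4, attB1, attB2 and attB3 sites in order, set in a pBluescript-like framework with a high-copy ColE1/pUC origin, an ampicillin resistance gene with its own promoter, a partial M13 origin, and remnants of lac regulatory elements and a T3 promoter.

The roughly 4 kb region between attB4 and attB1 has no meaningful annotation apart from a short, probably spurious match to a copia promoter. By position and by the plasmid's name, it presumably holds the actc1b (cardiac alpha-actin 1b) promoter that confers muscle specificity, although the feature table does not identify it. Downstream, mKate2 sits between attB1 and attB2 and is followed directly by the rab23 coding sequence (annotated by homology to human RAB23), so the attB2 scar serves as a linker between the two parts of the fusion. An SV40 polyadenylation signal follows attB3. A fragment matching medaka tyrosinase flanks the cassette; this may reflect transposon-derived sequence from the destination vector, but the record does not say so.

Rab23 is a small GTPase involved in membrane trafficking. The associated study was an in vivo cell-biological screen of T-tubule formation, so the construct serves to visualise the localisation of rab23 in live zebrafish muscle fibres.
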