Addgene plasmid #109612: actc1b-mKate2-rab23
Purpose: Muscle specific zebrafish expression of mKate2 fused to rab23
Depositing lab: Rob Parton. Depositing organization: University of Queensland, Institute for Molecular Bioscience. Publication: In vivo cell biological screening identifies an endocytic capture mechanism for T-tubule formation. Hall TE, Martel N, Ariotti N, Xiong Z, Lo HP, Ferguson C, Rae J, Lim YW, Parton RG. Nat Commun. 2020 Jul 24;11(1):3711. doi: 10.1038/s41467-020-17486-w. PubMed 32709891.
Backbone
  Vector backbone: pDONR p2R-p3
  Vector type: Zebrafish plasmids
Growth in bacteria
  Bacterial resistance: Ampicillin, 100 μg/mL
  Growth temperature: 37°C
  Growth strain: DH5alpha
  Copy number: High Copy
Gene/Insert
  Gene/Insert name: rab23
  Species: D. rerio (zebrafish)
  Entrez Gene: rab23 (a.k.a. zgc:110261)
  Tag / fusion protein: mKate2 (N terminal on insert)
  Cloning method: Gateway Cloning
Terms and licenses: Academic/Nonprofit Terms; Industry Terms: Not Available to Industry
How to cite: actc1b-mKate2-rab23 was a gift from Rob Parton (Addgene plasmid # 109612 ; http://n2t.net/addgene:109612 ; RRID:Addgene_109612)
